Addgene plasmid #199180: pET-hMICU1EF
Purpose: This plasmid is used to express a EF-hand disabled human MICU1 protein in E. coli. The protein is fused with a maltose binding protein in the N-terminus, and also contains a C-terminal His6 tag.
Depositing lab: Ming-Feng Tsai. Depositing organization: University of Colorado Denver and Anschutz Medical Campus. Publication: Evidence supporting the MICU1 occlusion mechanism and against the potentiation model in the mitochondrial calcium uniporter complex. Tsai CW, Liu TY, Chao FY, Tu YC, Rodriguez MX, Van Keuren AM, Ma Z, Bankston J, Tsai MF. Proc Natl Acad Sci U S A. 2023 Apr 18;120(16):e2217665120. doi: 10.1073/pnas.2217665120. Epub 2023 Apr 10. PubMed 37036971.
Backbone
  Vector backbone: pET24
Growth in bacteria
  Bacterial resistance: Kanamycin, 100 μg/mL
  Growth temperature: 37°C
  Growth strain: DH5alpha
  Copy number: High Copy
Gene/Insert
  Gene/Insert name: MICU1
  Species: H. sapiens (human)
  Insert size (bp): 2450
  Mutation: D421A, E432K, F433W, F453W
  Entrez Gene: MICU1 (a.k.a. CALC, CBARA1, EFHA3, MPXPS, ara CALC)
  Tag / fusion protein: His6 (C terminal on insert); MBP, Thrombin site, TEV site (N terminal on insert)
Terms and licenses: Academic/Nonprofit Terms; Industry Terms: Not Available to Industry
How to cite: pET-hMICU1EF was a gift from Ming-Feng Tsai (Addgene plasmid # 199180 ; http://n2t.net/addgene:199180 ; RRID:Addgene_199180)
