[The description below was written by a language model from this plasmid's Addgene catalogue record and pLannotate feature annotations shown in this document.]
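Description:
pET-hMICU1EF is a bacterial expression plasmid built on the pET24 backbone for producing a recombinant, EF-hand-disabled form of human MICU1, the calcium-sensing regulatory subunit of the mitochondrial calcium uniporter complex, in E. coli. It is selected with kanamycin through an aph(3')-Ia resistance gene and replicates from a ColE1/pMB1-type origin. The catalogue lists it as high copy, although the feature table also shows the rop gene and bom region inherited from pBR322, which normally moderate copy number. An f1 origin is present as well, and short tetracycline-resistance fragments flanking lacI appear to be backbone remnants rather than functional markers.

Expression is driven by a T7 promoter with an adjacent lac operator and the T7 gene 10 ribosome binding site, and ends at a T7 terminator. The plasmid carries its own lacI, so transcription is repressed until IPTG is added in a host that supplies T7 RNA polymerase. The open reading frame encodes a cytosolic maltose binding protein lacking its signal sequence, followed by a TEV protease site, the MICU1 coding sequence and a C-terminal His6 tag. The catalogue also lists a thrombin site in the N-terminal linker, which the automated annotation does not mark. MICU1 is annotated as a fragment of about 1.3 kb, so the stated 2,450 bp insert size probably covers the whole MBP fusion. The insert carries D421A, E432K, F433W and F453W; the record describes the protein as EF-hand disabled but does not assign roles to the individual substitutions. MBP and the His tag allow affinity purification, MBP typically also aids solubility, and protease cleavage can remove the fusion partner, giving a calcium-insensitive MICU1 suited to biochemical studies of uniporter regulation.
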