Features (pLannotate 1.2.2; 21 found; start..end, strand, type, name):
     32..323     -  CDS            TcR (fragment): tetracycline efflux protein; tet; confers resistance to tetracycline
    338..359     -  protein_bind   CAP binding site: CAP binding activates transcription in the presence of cAMP. E. coli catabolite activator protein
    372..1454    -  CDS            lacI: lac repressor; lacI; The lac repressor binds to the lac operator to inhibit transcription in E. coli. This inhibition can be relieved by adding lactose or isopropyl-β-D-thiogalactopyranoside (IPTG).
   1455..1532    -  promoter       lacI promoter: lacI
   1540..1819    -  CDS            TcR (fragment): tetracycline efflux protein; tet; confers resistance to tetracycline
   1841..1859    +  promoter       T7 promoter: promoter for bacteriophage T7 RNA polymerase
   1860..1884    +  protein_bind   lac operator: The lac repressor binds to the lac operator to inhibit transcription in E. coli. This inhibition can be relieved by adding lactose or isopropyl-β-D-thiogalactopyranoside (IPTG). lac repressor encoded by lacI
   1899..1921    +  RBS            RBS: efficient ribosome binding site from bacteriophage T7 gene 10 (Olins and Rangwala, 1989)
   1929..3029    +  CDS            MBP: maltose binding protein from E. coli; malE (mutated); This version of the gene does not encode a signal sequence, so MBP will remain in the cytosol.
   3048..3068    +  CDS            TEV site: tobacco etch virus (TEV) protease recognition and cleavage site
   3075..4346    +  CDS            MICU1 (fragment): MICU1_HUMAN - Also known as CALC From Homo sapiens (Human).
   4362..4379    +  CDS            9xHis (fragment): 9xHis affinity tag
   4389..4438    +  CDS            SET1 (fragment): solubility-enhancement tag derived from T7 phage gene 10B
   4446..4493    +  terminator     T7 terminator: transcription terminator for bacteriophage T7 RNA polymerase
   4530..4958    +  rep_origin     f1 ori (sequence partly withheld): f1 bacteriophage origin of replication; arrow indicates direction of (+) strand synthesis
   5011..5068    +  promoter       AmpR promoter (fragment): bla
   5077..5892    -  CDS            KanR: aminoglycoside phosphotransferase; aph(3')-Ia; confers resistance to kanamycin in bacteria or G418 (Geneticin®) in eukaryotes
   6014..6602    +  rep_origin     ori: high-copy-number ColE1/pMB1/pBR322/pUC origin of replication
   6788..6927    -  misc_feature   bom: basis of mobility region from pBR322
   7029..7220    -  CDS            rop: Rop protein, which maintains plasmids at low copy number; rop
   7237..7617    +  CDS            YPB1_ECOLX: Protein predicted: Swiss-Prot protein existence level 4. From Escherichia coli.
>Addgene plasmid #199180 | pET-hMICU1EF | addgene full sequence | sequence record 403144 | Addgene NGS Result
ACGACAGGAGCACGATCATGCGCACCCGTGGGGCCGCCATGCCGGCGATAATGGCCTGCTTCTCGCCGAA
ACGTTTGGTGGCGGGACCAGTGACGAAGGCTTGAGCGAGGGCGTGCAAGATTCCGAATACCGCAAGCGAC
AGGCCGATCATCGTCGCGCTCCAGCGAAAGCGGTCCTCGCCGAAAATGACCCAGAGCGCTGCCGGCACCT
GTCCTACGAGTTGCATGATAAAGAAGACAGTCATAAGTGCGGCGACGATAGTCATGCCCCGCGCCCACCG
GAAGGAGCTGACTGGGTTGAAGGCTCTCAAGGGCATCGGTCGAGATCCCGGTGCCTAATGAGTGAGCTAA
CTTACATTAATTGCGTTGCGCTCACTGCCCGCTTTCCAGTCGGGAAACCTGTCGTGCCAGCTGCATTAAT
GAATCGGCCAACGCGCGGGGAGAGGCGGTTTGCGTATTGGGCGCCAGGGTGGTTTTTCTTTTCACCAGTG
AGACGGGCAACAGCTGATTGCCCTTCACCGCCTGGCCCTGAGAGAGTTGCAGCAAGCGGTCCACGCTGGT
TTGCCCCAGCAGGCGAAAATCCTGTTTGATGGTGGTTAACGGCGGGATATAACATGAGCTGTCTTCGGTA
TCGTCGTATCCCACTACCGAGATATCCGCACCAACGCGCAGCCCGGACTCGGTAATGGCGCGCATTGCGC
CCAGCGCCATCTGATCGTTGGCAACCAGCATCGCAGTGGGAACGATGCCCTCATTCAGCATTTGCATGGT
TTGTTGAAAACCGGACATGGCACTCCAGTCGCCTTCCCGTTCCGCTATCGGCTGAATTTGATTGCGAGTG
AGATATTTATGCCAGCCAGCCAGACGCAGACGCGCCGAGACAGAACTTAATGGGCCCGCTAACAGCGCGA
TTTGCTGGTGACCCAATGCGACCAGATGCTCCACGCCCAGTCGCGTACCGTCTTCATGGGAGAAAATAAT
ACTGTTGATGGGTGTCTGGTCAGAGACATCAAGAAATAACGCCGGAACATTAGTGCAGGCAGCTTCCACA
GCAATGGCATCCTGGTCATCCAGCGGATAGTTAATGATCAGCCCACTGACGCGTTGCGCGAGAAGATTGT
GCACCGCCGCTTTACAGGCTTCGACGCCGCTTCGTTCTACCATCGACACCACCACGCTGGCACCCAGTTG
ATCGGCGCGAGATTTAATCGCCGCGACAATTTGCGACGGCGCGTGCAGGGCCAGACTGGAGGTGGCAACG
CCAATCAGCAACGACTGTTTGCCCGCCAGTTGTTGTGCCACGCGGTTGGGAATGTAATTCAGCTCCGCCA
TCGCCGCTTCCACTTTTTCCCGCGTTTTCGCAGAAACGTGGCTGGCCTGGTTCACCACGCGGGAAACGGT
CTGATAAGAGACACCGGCATACTCTGCGACATCGTATAACGTTACTGGTTTCACATTCACCACCCTGAAT
TGACTCTCTTCCGGGCGCTATCATGCCATACCGCGAAAGGTTTTGCGCCATTCGATGGTGTCCGGGATCT
CGACGCTCTCCCTTATGCGACTCCTGCATTAGGAAGCAGCCCAGTAGTAGGTTGAGGCCGTTGAGCACCG
CCGCCGCAAGGAATGGTGCATGCAAGGAGATGGCGCCCAACAGTCCCCCGGCCACGGGGCCTGCCACCAT
ACCCACGCCGAAACAAGCGCTCATGAGCCCGAAGTGGCGAGCCCGATCTTCCCCATCGGTGATGTCGGCG
ATATAGGCGCCAGCAACCGCACCTGTGGCGCCGGTGATGCCGGCCACGATGCGTCCGGCGTAGAGGATCG
AGATCTCGATCCCGCGAAATTAATACGACTCACTATAGGGGAATTGTGAGCGGATAACAATTCCCCTCTA
GAAATAATTTTGTTTAACTTTAAGAAGGAGATATACATATGAAAATCGAAGAAGGTAAACTGGTAATCTG
GATTAACGGCGATAAAGGCTATAACGGTCTCGCTGAAGTCGGTAAGAAATTCGAGAAAGATACCGGAATT
AAAGTCACCGTTGAGCATCCGGATAAACTGGAAGAGAAATTCCCACAGGTTGCGGCAACTGGCGATGGCC
CTGACATTATCTTCTGGGCACACGACCGCTTTGGTGGCTACGCTCAATCTGGCCTGTTGGCTGAAATCAC
CCCGGACAAAGCGTTCCAGGACAAGCTGTATCCGTTTACCTGGGATGCCGTACGTTACAACGGCAAGCTG
ATTGCTTACCCGATCGCTGTTGAAGCGTTATCGCTGATTTATAACAAAGATCTGCTGCCGAACCCGCCAA
AAACCTGGGAAGAGATCCCGGCGCTGGATAAAGAACTGAAAGCGAAAGGTAAGAGCGCGCTGATGTTCAA
CCTGCAAGAACCGTACTTCACCTGGCCGCTGATTGCTGCTGACGGGGGTTATGCGTTCAAGTATGAAAAC
GGCAAGTACGACATTAAAGACGTGGGCGTGGATAACGCTGGCGCGAAAGCGGGTCTGACCTTCCTGGTTG
ACCTGATTAAAAACAAACACATGAATGCAGACACCGATTACTCCATCGCAGAAGCTGCCTTTAATAAAGG
CGAAACAGCGATGACCATCAACGGCCCGTGGGCATGGTCCAACATCGACACCAGCAAAGTGAATTATGGT
GTAACGGTACTGCCGACCTTCAAGGGTCAACCATCCAAACCGTTCGTTGGCGTGCTGAGCGCAGGTATTA
ACGCCGCCAGTCCGAACAAAGAGCTGGCAAAAGAGTTCCTCGAAAACTATCTGCTGACTGATGAAGGTCT
GGAAGCGGTTAATAAAGACAAACCGCTGGGTGCCGTAGCGCTGAAGTCTTACGAGGAAGAGTTGGCGAAA
GATCCACGTATTGCCGCCACCATGGAAAACGCCCAGAAAGGTGAAATCATGCCGAACATCCCGCAGATGT
CCGCTTTCTGGTATGCCGTGCGTACTGCGGTGATCAACGCCGCCAGCGGTCGTCAGACTGTCGATGAAGC
CCTGAAAGACGCGCAGACTCTGGTTCCGCGTGGATCGGAAAACCTGTATTTTCAGGGCGGATCCAAGAGG
GCCCATGCAGAATCTCCACCATGTGTAGACAACCTAAAAAGTGACATCGGTGATAAAGGGAAGAATAAAG
ATGAAGGGGATGTTTGTAACCATGAGAAAAAGACTGCAGATCTTGCCCCTCACCCAGAAGAGAAAAAGAA
GAAACGTTCTGGATTCAGAGACAGAAAAGTGATGGAATATGAGAATAGGATTCGAGCCTACTCCACGCCA
GACAAAATCTTCCGATATTTTGCCACCTTGAAAGTCATCAGTGAGCCTGGTGAAGCAGAAGTGTTTATGA
CACCAGAAGATTTTGTGCGATCCATAACACCCAATGAAAAACAACCAGAACACTTGGGTCTGGATCAATA
TATAATAAAACGCTTTGATGGAAAGAAAATTTCCCAGGAACGAGAAAAATTTGCTGATGAAGGCAGTATA
TTTTACACCCTTGGAGAATGTGGGCTCATATCCTTTTCAGACTACATTTTCCTCACAACTGTTCTTTCCA
CTCCTCAGAGAAATTTTGAAATTGCCTTCAAGATGTTTGCTTTGAATGGAGATGGAGAAGTAGATATGGA
AAAATTTGAACAGGTTCAGAGCATCATTCGCTCCCAAACCAGTATGGGTATGCGCCACAGAGATCGTCCA
ACTACTGGCAACACCCTCAAGTCTGGCTTGTGTTCAGCCCTCACAACCTACTTTTTTGGAGCTGATCTGA
AGGGAAAGCTGACAATCAAAAACTTCCTCGAATTTCAGCGTAAACTGCAGCATGATGTTCTGAAGCTTGA
GTTTGAACGCCATGACCCTGTGGATGGGAGAATTACTGAGAGGCAATTTGGTGGCATGCTACTTGCCTAC
AGTGGGGTGCAGTCCAAGAAGCTGACCGCCATGCAGAGGCAGCTCAAGAAGCACTTCAAAGAAGGAAAGG
GTCTGACATTTCAGGAGGTGGAGAACTTCTTTACTTTCCTAAAGAACATTAATGATGTGGACACTGCATT
GAGTTTTTACCACATGGCTGGAGCATCTCTTGATAAAGTGACCATGCAGCAGGTGGCCAGGACAGTGGCT
AAAGTGGAGCTCTCAGACCACGTGTGTGATGTGGTGTTTGCACTCTTTGCCTGTGATGGCAATGGCGAAC
TGAGCAATAAGAAATGGGTTTCCATCATGAAGCAACGGCTGATGAGAGGCCTGGAAAAGCCCAAAGACAT
GGGTTGGACTCGCCTCATGCAGGCCATGTGGAAATGTGCACAGGAAACTGCCTGGGACTTCGCTTTACCC
AAACAGGCGGCCGCACTCGAGCACCACCACCACCACCACTGAGATCCGGCTGCTAACAAAGCCCGAAAGG
AAGCTGAGTTGGCTGCTGCCACCGCTGAGCAATAACTAGCATAACCCCTTGGGGCCTCTAAACGGGTCTT
GAGGGGTTTTTTGCTGAAAGGAGGAACTATATCCGGATTGGCGAATGGG
[124 nt withheld, positions 4530-4653]
C
[91 nt withheld, positions 4655-4745]
A
[49 nt withheld, positions 4747-4795]
CCTTTGACGTTGGAGTCCACGTTCTTT
[37 nt withheld, positions 4823-4859]
ACCCTATCTCGGTCTATTCTTTTGATTTATAAGGGATTTTGCCGATTTCGGCCTATTGGTTAAAAAATGA
GCTGATTTAACAAAAATTTAACGCGAATTTTAACAAAATATTAACGCTTACAATTTAGGTGGCACTTTTC
GGGGAAATGTGCGCGGAACCCCTATTTGTTTATTTTTCTAAATACATTCAAATATGTATCCGCTCATGAA
TTAATTCTTAGAAAAACTCATCGAGCATCAAATGAAACTGCAATTTATTCATATCAGGATTATCAATACC
ATATTTTTGAAAAAGCCGTTTCTGTAATGAAGGAGAAAACTCACCGAGGCAGTTCCATAGGATGGCAAGA
TCCTGGTATCGGTCTGCGATTCCGACTCGTCCAACATCAATACAACCTATTAATTTCCCCTCGTCAAAAA
TAAGGTTATCAAGTGAGAAATCACCATGAGTGACGACTGAATCCGGTGAGAATGGCAAAAGTTTATGCAT
TTCTTTCCAGACTTGTTCAACAGGCCAGCCATTACGCTCGTCATCAAAATCACTCGCATCAACCAAACCG
TTATTCATTCGTGATTGCGCCTGAGCGAGACGAAATACGCGATCGCTGTTAAAAGGACAATTACAAACAG
GAATCGAATGCAACCGGCGCAGGAACACTGCCAGCGCATCAACAATATTTTCACCTGAATCAGGATATTC
TTCTAATACCTGGAATGCTGTTTTCCCGGGGATCGCAGTGGTGAGTAACCATGCATCATCAGGAGTACGG
ATAAAATGCTTGATGGTCGGAAGAGGCATAAATTCCGTCAGCCAGTTTAGTCTGACCATCTCATCTGTAA
CATCATTGGCAACGCTACCTTTGCCATGTTTCAGAAACAACTCTGGCGCATCGGGCTTCCCATACAATCG
ATAGATTGTCGCACCTGATTGCCCGACATTATCGCGAGCCCATTTATACCCATATAAATCAGCATCCATG
TTGGAATTTAATCGCGGCCTAGAGCAAGACGTTTCCCGTTGAATATGGCTCATAACACCCCTTGTATTAC
TGTTTATGTAAGCAGACAGTTTTATTGTTCATGACCAAAATCCCTTAACGTGAGTTTTCGTTCCACTGAG
CGTCAGACCCCGTAGAAAAGATCAAAGGATCTTCTTGAGATCCTTTTTTTCTGCGCGTAATCTGCTGCTT
GCAAACAAAAAAACCACCGCTACCAGCGGTGGTTTGTTTGCCGGATCAAGAGCTACCAACTCTTTTTCCG
AAGGTAACTGGCTTCAGCAGAGCGCAGATACCAAATACTGTCCTTCTAGTGTAGCCGTAGTTAGGCCACC
ACTTCAAGAACTCTGTAGCACCGCCTACATACCTCGCTCTGCTAATCCTGTTACCAGTGGCTGCTGCCAG
TGGCGATAAGTCGTGTCTTACCGGGTTGGACTCAAGACGATAGTTACCGGATAAGGCGCAGCGGTCGGGC
TGAACGGGGGGTTCGTGCACACAGCCCAGCTTGGAGCGAACGACCTACACCGAACTGAGATACCTACAGC
GTGAGCTATGAGAAAGCGCCACGCTTCCCGAAGGGAGAAAGGCGGACAGGTATCCGGTAAGCGGCAGGGT
CGGAACAGGAGAGCGCACGAGGGAGCTTCCAGGGGGAAACGCCTGGTATCTTTATAGTCCTGTCGGGTTT
CGCCACCTCTGACTTGAGCGTCGATTTTTGTGATGCTCGTCAGGGGGGCGGAGCCTATGGAAAAACGCCA
GCAACGCGGCCTTTTTACGGTTCCTGGCCTTTTGCTGGCCTTTTGCTCACATGTTCTTTCCTGCGTTATC
CCCTGATTCTGTGGATAACCGTATTACCGCCTTTGAGTGAGCTGATACCGCTCGCCGCAGCCGAACGACC
GAGCGCAGCGAGTCAGTGAGCGAGGAAGCGGAAGAGCGCCTGATGCGGTATTTTCTCCTTACGCATCTGT
GCGGTATTTCACACCGCAATGGTGCACTCTCAGTACAATCTGCTCTGATGCCGCATAGTTAAGCCAGTAT
ACACTCCGCTATCGCTACGTGACTGGGTCATGGCTGCGCCCCGACACCCGCCAACACCCGCTGACGCGCC
CTGACGGGCTTGTCTGCTCCCGGCATCCGCTTACAGACAAGCTGTGACCGTCTCCGGGAGCTGCATGTGT
CAGAGGTTTTCACCGTCATCACCGAAACGCGCGAGGCAGCTGCGGTAAAGCTCATCAGCGTGGTCGTGAA
GCGATTCACAGATGTCTGCCTGTTCATCCGCGTCCAGCTCGTTGAGTTTCTCCAGAAGCGTTAATGTCTG
GCTTCTGATAAAGCGGGCCATGTTAAGGGCGGTTTTTTCCTGTTTGGTCACTGATGCCTCCGTGTAAGGG
GGATTTCTGTTCATGGGGGTAATGATACCGATGAAACGAGAGAGGATGCTCACGATACGGGTTACTGATG
ATGAACATGCCCGGTTACTGGAACGTTGTGAGGGTAAACAACTGGCGGTATGGATGCGGCGGGACCAGAG
AAAAATCACTCAGGGTCAATGCCAGCGCTTCGTTAATACAGATGTAGGTGTTCCACAGGGTAGCCAGCAG
CATCCTGCGATGCAGATCCGGAACATAATGGTGCAGGGCGCTGACTTCCGCGTTTCCAGACTTTACGAAA
CACGGAAACCGAAGACCATTCATGTTGTTGCTCAGGTCGCAGACGTTTTGCAGCAGCAGTCGCTTCACGT
TCGCTCGCGTATCGGTGATTCATTCTGCTAACCAGTAAGGCAACCCCGCCAGCCTAGCCGGGTCCTCA
