>Addgene plasmid #199180 | pET-hMICU1EF | depositor partial sequence | sequence record 385846 | pET-hMICU1EF sequence 1491 bps
ATGGAAAACGCCCAGAAAGGTGAAATCATGCCGAACATCCCGCAGATGTCCGCTTTCTGGTATGCCGTGC
GTACTGCGGTGATCAACGCCGCCAGCGGTCGTCAGACTGTCGATGAAGCCCTGAAAGACGCGCAGACTCT
GGTTCCGCGTGGATCGGAAAACCTGTATTTTCAGGGCGGATCCAAGAGGGCCCATGCAGAATCTCCACCA
TGTGTAGACAACCTAAAAAGTGACATCGGTGATAAAGGGAAGAATAAAGATGAAGGGGATGTTTGTAACC
ATGAGAAAAAGACTGCAGATCTTGCCCCTCACCCAGAAGAGAAAAAGAAGAAACGTTCTGGATTCAGAGA
CAGAAAAGTGATGGAATATGAGAATAGGATTCGAGCCTACTCCACGCCAGACAAAATCTTCCGATATTTT
GCCACCTTGAAAGTCATCAGTGAGCCTGGTGAAGCAGAAGTGTTTATGACACCAGAAGATTTTGTGCGAT
CCATAACACCCAATGAAAAACAACCAGAACACTTGGGTCTGGATCAATATATAATAAAACGCTTTGATGG
AAAGAAAATTTCCCAGGAACGAGAAAAATTTGCTGATGAAGGCAGTATATTTTACACCCTTGGAGAATGT
GGGCTCATATCCTTTTCAGACTACATTTTCCTCACAACTGTTCTTTCCACTCCTCAGAGAAATTTTGAAA
TTGCCTTCAAGATGTTTGCTTTGAATGGAGATGGAGAAGTAGATATGGAAAAATTTGAACAGGTTCAGAG
CATCATTCGCTCCCAAACCAGTATGGGTATGCGCCACAGAGATCGTCCAACTACTGGCAACACCCTCAAG
TCTGGCTTGTGTTCAGCCCTCACAACCTACTTTTTTGGAGCTGATCTGAAGGGAAAGCTGACAATCAAAA
ACTTCCTCGAATTTCAGCGTAAACTGCAGCATGATGTTCTGAAGCTTGAGTTTGAACGCCATGACCCTGT
GGATGGGAGAATTACTGAGAGGCAATTTGGTGGCATGCTACTTGCCTACAGTGGGGTGCAGTCCAAGAAG
CTGACCGCCATGCAGAGGCAGCTCAAGAAGCACTTCAAAGAAGGAAAGGGTCTGACATTTCAGGAGGTGG
AGAACTTCTTTACTTTCCTAAAGAACATTAATGATGTGGACACTGCATTGAGTTTTTACCACATGGCTGG
AGCATCTCTTGATAAAGTGACCATGCAGCAGGTGGCCAGGACAGTGGCTAAAGTGGAGCTCTCAGACCAC
GTGTGTGATGTGGTGTTTGCACTCTTTGCCTGTGATGGCAATGGCGAACTGAGCAATAAGAAATGGGTTT
CCATCATGAAGCAACGGCTGATGAGAGGCCTGGAAAAGCCCAAAGACATGGGTTGGACTCGCCTCATGCA
GGCCATGTGGAAATGTGCACAGGAAACTGCCTGGGACTTCGCTTTACCCAAACAGGCGGCCGCACTCGAG
CACCACCACCACCACCACTGA
